Addgene plasmid #244036: pH2B-mTFP1
Purpose: anchoring mTFP1 to the chromatin/nucleus
Depositing lab: Markus Affolter. Depositing organization: University of Basel. Publication: DARPins recognizing mTFP1 as novel reagents for in vitro and in vivo protein manipulations. Vigano MA, Bieli D, Schaefer JV, Jakob RP, Matsuda S, Maier T, Pluckthun A, Affolter M. Biol Open. 2018 Oct 29;7(11). pii: bio.036749. doi: 10.1242/bio.036749. PubMed 30237292.
Backbone
  Vector backbone: pCMV
  Vector type: Mammalian Expression
Growth in bacteria
  Bacterial resistance: Kanamycin, 50 μg/mL
  Growth temperature: 37°C
  Growth strain: DH5alpha
  Copy number: High Copy
Gene/Insert
  Gene/Insert name: H2B-mTFP1
  Species: H. sapiens (human)
  Cloning method: Restriction Enzyme; 5′ cloning site Unknown (unknown if destroyed)
Terms and licenses: Academic/Nonprofit Terms; Industry Terms: Not Available to Industry
How to cite: pH2B-mTFP1 was a gift from Markus Affolter (Addgene plasmid # 244036 ; http://n2t.net/addgene:244036 ; RRID:Addgene_244036)
