[The description below was written by a language model from this plasmid's Addgene catalogue record and pLannotate feature annotations shown in this document.]
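Description:
pH2B-mTFP1 is a 5,085 nt mammalian expression plasmid on a pCMV-type backbone that produces human histone H2B (annotated as HIST1H2BJ) fused at its C-terminus to the cyan fluorescent protein mTFP1, a constitutively fluorescent protein derived from Clavularia sp. Transcription is driven by the human cytomegalovirus immediate early enhancer and promoter, followed by a remnant of a multiple cloning site, the H2B coding sequence, and then mTFP1 a few bases downstream. The transcript is terminated by an SV40 polyadenylation signal. A short fragment annotated as SV40 large T antigen sits between mTFP1 and the poly(A) signal. The record does not say whether it is part of the expressed fusion, and it may simply be SV40-derived sequence flanking the terminator. The cloning sites used to build the insert are not recorded.

The plasmid is maintained at high copy in E. coli through a ColE1/pUC-type origin and also carries an f1 phage origin. Selection relies on a single Tn5 NeoR/KanR aminoglycoside phosphotransferase gene placed behind tandem promoters. The bacterial bla (AmpR) promoter drives kanamycin resistance in bacteria, while the SV40 enhancer and early promoter, with an HSV TK poly(A) signal, allows G418 selection in mammalian cells. Small ble and bGH poly(A) fragments are also annotated and appear to be backbone remnants.

Because H2B is incorporated into nucleosomes, the fusion tethers mTFP1 to chromatin and thereby to the nucleus, which is the stated purpose. The associated publication describes DARPins that recognise mTFP1, suggesting the plasmid provides a localised mTFP1 target for testing such binders in cells.
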