Features (pLannotate 1.2.2; 15 found; start..end, strand, type, name):
     61..364     +  enhancer       CMV enhancer: human cytomegalovirus immediate early enhancer
    365..568     +  promoter       CMV promoter: human cytomegalovirus (CMV) immediate early promoter
    591..652     +  misc_feature   MCS (fragment): multiple cloning site
    657..1034    +  CDS            H2B: human histone H2B; HIST1H2BJ
   1041..1748    +  CDS            mTFP1: mTFP1 is a basic (constitutively fluorescent) cyan fluorescent protein published in 2006, derived from Clavularia sp.. It has low acid sensitivity.
   1767..1850    +  CDS            large T antigen (fragment): large T antigen from SV40 (simian virus 40)
   1873..1994    +  polyA_signal   SV40 poly(A) signal: SV40 polyadenylation signal
   2028..2456    -  rep_origin     f1 ori (sequence partly withheld): f1 bacteriophage origin of replication; arrow indicates direction of (+) strand synthesis
   2483..2587    +  promoter       AmpR promoter: bla
   2589..2946    +  promoter       SV40 promoter: SV40 enhancer and early promoter
   2981..3775    +  CDS            NeoR/KanR: aminoglycoside phosphotransferase from Tn5; aph(3')-II (or nptII); confers resistance to neomycin, kanamycin, and G418 (Geneticin®)
   3796..3948    +  CDS            ble (fragment): BLE_KLEPN - Experimental evidence at protein level: Swiss-Prot protein existence level 1. Binding protein with a strong affinity to the bleomycin family of antibiotics. Binds to CL990; an antimitotic-antibiotic compound. From Klebsiella pneumoniae.
   4007..4054    +  polyA_signal   HSV TK poly(A) signal: herpes simplex virus thymidine kinase polyadenylation signal (Cole and Stacy, 1985)
   4145..4161    -  polyA_signal   bGH poly(A) signal (fragment): bovine growth hormone polyadenylation signal
   4383..4971    +  rep_origin     ori: high-copy-number ColE1/pMB1/pBR322/pUC origin of replication
>Addgene plasmid #244036 | pH2B-mTFP1 | addgene full sequence | sequence record 491049 | Addgene NGS Result
TAGTTATTAATAGTAATCAATTACGGGGTCATTAGTTCATAGCCCATATATGGAGTTCCGCGTTACATAA
CTTACGGTAAATGGCCCGCCTGGCTGACCGCCCAACGACCCCCGCCCATTGACGTCAATAATGACGTATG
TTCCCATAGTAACGCCAATAGGGACTTTCCATTGACGTCAATGGGTGGAGTATTTACGGTAAACTGCCCA
CTTGGCAGTACATCAAGTGTATCATATGCCAAGTACGCCCCCTATTGACGTCAATGACGGTAAATGGCCC
GCCTGGCATTATGCCCAGTACATGACCTTATGGGACTTTCCTACTTGGCAGTACATCTACGTATTAGTCA
TCGCTATTACCATGGTGATGCGGTTTTGGCAGTACATCAATGGGCGTGGATAGCGGTTTGACTCACGGGG
ATTTCCAAGTCTCCACCCCATTGACGTCAATGGGAGTTTGTTTTGGCACCAAAATCAACGGGACTTTCCA
AAATGTCGTAACAACTCCGCCCCATTGACGCAAATGGGCGGTAGGCGTGTACGGTGGGAGGTCTATATAA
GCAGAGCTGGTTTAGTGAACCGTCAGATCCGCTAGCGCTACCGGACTCAGATCTCGAGCTCAAGCTTCGA
ATTCTGCAGTCGACGGTACCGCCACCATGCCAGAGCCAGCGAAGTCTGCTCCCGCCCCGAAAAAGGGCTC
CAAGAAGGCGGTGACTAAGGCGCAGAAGAAAGGCGGCAAGAAGCGCAAGCGCAGCCGCAAGGAGAGCTAT
TCCATCTATGTGTACAAGGTTCTGAAGCAGGTCCACCCTGACACCGGCATTTCGTCCAAGGCCATGGGCA
TCATGAATTCGTTTGTGAACGACATTTTCGAGCGCATCGCAGGTGAGGCTTCCCGCCTGGCGCATTACAA
CAAGCGCTCGACCATCACCTCCAGGGAGATCCAGACGGCCGTGCGCCTGCTGCTGCCTGGGGAGTTGGCC
AAGCACGCCGTGTCCGAGGGTACTAAGGCCATCACCAAGTACACCAGCGCTAAGGATCCGATGGTGAGCA
AGGGCGAGGAGACCACAATGGGCGTAATCAAGCCCGACATGAAGATCAAGCTGAAGATGGAGGGCAACGT
GAATGGCCACGCCTTCGTGATCGAGGGCGAGGGCGAGGGCAAGCCCTACGACGGCACCAACACCATCAAC
CTGGAGGTGAAGGAGGGAGCCCCCCTGCCCTTCTCCTACGACATTCTGACCACCGCGTTCGCCTACGGCA
ACAGGGCCTTCACCAAGTACCCCGACGACATCCCCAACTACTTCAAGCAGTCCTTCCCCGAGGGCTACTC
TTGGGAGCGCACCATGACCTTCGAGGACAAGGGCATCGTGAAGGTGAAGTCCGACATCTCCATGGAGGAG
GACTCCTTCATCTACGAGATACACCTCAAGGGCGAGAACTTCCCCCCCAACGGCCCCGTGATGCAGAAGA
AGACCACCGGCTGGGACGCCTCCACCGAGAGGATGTACGTGCGCGACGGCGTGCTGAAGGGCGACGTCAA
GCACAAGCTGCTGCTGGAGGGCGGCGGCCACCACCGCGTTGACTTCAAGACCATCTACAGGGCCAAGAAG
GCGGTGAAGCTGCCCGACTATCACTTTGTGGACCACCGCATCGAGATCCTGAACCACGACAAGGACTACA
ACAAGGTGACCGTTTACGAGAGCGCCGTGGCCCGCAACTCCACCGACGGCATGGACGAGCTGTACAAGTG
AGCGGCCGCGACTCTAGATCATAATCAGCCATACCACATTTGTAGAGGTTTTACTTGCTTTAAAAAACCT
CCCACACCTCCCCCTGAACCTGAAACATAAAATGAATGCAATTGTTGTTGTTAACTTGTTTATTGCAGCT
TATAATGGTTACAAATAAAGCAATAGCATCACAAATTTCACAAATAAAGCATTTTTTTCACTGCATTCTA
GTTGTGGTTTGTCCAAACTCATCAATGTATCTTAAGGCGTAAATTGTAAGCGTTAATATTTTGTTAAAAT
TCGCGTTAAATTTTTGTTAAATCAGCTCATTTTTTAACCAATAGGCCGAAATCGGCAAAATCCCTTATAA
ATCAAAAGAATAGACCGAGATAGGGT
[37 nt withheld, positions 2127-2163]
AAAGAACGTGGACTCCAACGTCAAAGG
[49 nt withheld, positions 2191-2239]
T
[91 nt withheld, positions 2241-2331]
G
[124 nt withheld, positions 2333-2456]
CAGGTGGCACTTTTCGGGGAAATGTGCGCGGAACCCCTATTTGTTTATTTTTCTAAATACATTCAAATAT
GTATCCGCTCATGAGACAATAACCCTGATAAATGCTTCAATAATATTGAAAAAGGAAGAGTCCTGAGGCG
GAAAGAACCAGCTGTGGAATGTGTGTCAGTTAGGGTGTGGAAAGTCCCCAGGCTCCCCAGCAGGCAGAAG
TATGCAAAGCATGCATCTCAATTAGTCAGCAACCAGGTGTGGAAAGTCCCCAGGCTCCCCAGCAGGCAGA
AGTATGCAAAGCATGCATCTCAATTAGTCAGCAACCATAGTCCCGCCCCTAACTCCGCCCATCCCGCCCC
TAACTCCGCCCAGTTCCGCCCATTCTCCGCCCCATGGCTGACTAATTTTTTTTATTTATGCAGAGGCCGA
GGCCGCCTCGGCCTCTGAGCTATTCCAGAAGTAGTGAGGAGGCTTTTTTGGAGGCCTAGGCTTTTGCAAA
GATCGATCAAGAGACAGGATGAGGATCGTTTCGCATGATTGAACAAGATGGATTGCACGCAGGTTCTCCG
GCCGCTTGGGTGGAGAGGCTATTCGGCTATGACTGGGCACAACAGACAATCGGCTGCTCTGATGCCGCCG
TGTTCCGGCTGTCAGCGCAGGGGCGCCCGGTTCTTTTTGTCAAGACCGACCTGTCCGGTGCCCTGAATGA
ACTGCAAGACGAGGCAGCGCGGCTATCGTGGCTGGCCACGACGGGCGTTCCTTGCGCAGCTGTGCTCGAC
GTTGTCACTGAAGCGGGAAGGGACTGGCTGCTATTGGGCGAAGTGCCGGGGCAGGATCTCCTGTCATCTC
ACCTTGCTCCTGCCGAGAAAGTATCCATCATGGCTGATGCAATGCGGCGGCTGCATACGCTTGATCCGGC
TACCTGCCCATTCGACCACCAAGCGAAACATCGCATCGAGCGAGCACGTACTCGGATGGAAGCCGGTCTT
GTCGATCAGGATGATCTGGACGAAGAGCATCAGGGGCTCGCGCCAGCCGAACTGTTCGCCAGGCTCAAGG
CGAGCATGCCCGACGGCGAGGATCTCGTCGTGACCCATGGCGATGCCTGCTTGCCGAATATCATGGTGGA
AAATGGCCGCTTTTCTGGATTCATCGACTGTGGCCGGCTGGGTGTGGCGGACCGCTATCAGGACATAGCG
TTGGCTACCCGTGATATTGCTGAAGAGCTTGGCGGCGAATGGGCTGACCGCTTCCTCGTGCTTTACGGTA
TCGCCGCTCCCGATTCGCAGCGCATCGCCTTCTATCGCCTTCTTGACGAGTTCTTCTGAGCGGGACTCTG
GGGTTCGAAATGACCGACCAAGCGACGCCCAACCTGCCATCACGAGATTTCGATTCCACCGCCGCCTTCT
ATGAAAGGTTGGGCTTCGGAATCGTTTTCCGGGACGCCGGCTGGATGATCCTCCAGCGCGGGGATCTCAT
GCTGGAGTTCTTCGCCCACCCTAGGGGGAGGCTAACTGAAACACGGAAGGAGACAATACCGGAAGGAACC
CGCGCTATGACGGCAATAAAAAGACAGAATAAAACGCACGGTGTTGGGTCGTTTGTTCATAAACGCGGGG
TTCGGTCCCAGGGCTGGCACTCTGTCGATACCCCACCGAGACCCCATTGGGGCCAATACGCCCGCGTTTC
TTCCTTTTCCCCACCCCACCCCCCAAGTTCGGGTGAAGGCCCAGGGCTCGCAGCCAACGTCGGGGCGGCA
GGCCCTGCCATAGCCTCAGGTTACTCATATATACTTTAGATTGATTTAAAACTTCATTTTTAATTTAAAA
GGATCTAGGTGAAGATCCTTTTTGATAATCTCATGACCAAAATCCCTTAACGTGAGTTTTCGTTCCACTG
AGCGTCAGACCCCGTAGAAAAGATCAAAGGATCTTCTTGAGATCCTTTTTTTCTGCGCGTAATCTGCTGC
TTGCAAACAAAAAAACCACCGCTACCAGCGGTGGTTTGTTTGCCGGATCAAGAGCTACCAACTCTTTTTC
CGAAGGTAACTGGCTTCAGCAGAGCGCAGATACCAAATACTGTTCTTCTAGTGTAGCCGTAGTTAGGCCA
CCACTTCAAGAACTCTGTAGCACCGCCTACATACCTCGCTCTGCTAATCCTGTTACCAGTGGCTGCTGCC
AGTGGCGATAAGTCGTGTCTTACCGGGTTGGACTCAAGACGATAGTTACCGGATAAGGCGCAGCGGTCGG
GCTGAACGGGGGGTTCGTGCACACAGCCCAGCTTGGAGCGAACGACCTACACCGAACTGAGATACCTACA
GCGTGAGCTATGAGAAAGCGCCACGCTTCCCGAAGGGAGAAAGGCGGACAGGTATCCGGTAAGCGGCAGG
GTCGGAACAGGAGAGCGCACGAGGGAGCTTCCAGGGGGAAACGCCTGGTATCTTTATAGTCCTGTCGGGT
TTCGCCACCTCTGACTTGAGCGTCGATTTTTGTGATGCTCGTCAGGGGGGCGGAGCCTATGGAAAAACGC
CAGCAACGCGGCCTTTTTACGGTTCCTGGCCTTTTGCTGGCCTTTTGCTCACATGTTCTTTCCTGCGTTA
TCCCCTGATTCTGTGGATAACCGTATTACCGCCATGCAT
